Addgene plasmid #203140: Salsa-BC299-P4C3
Purpose: Expression of barcoded reporter plasmid for PRESTO-Salsa; EGFP/BC299
Depositing lab: Noah Palm. Depositing organization: Yale University. Publication: Highly multiplexed bioactivity screening reveals human and microbiota metabolome-GPCRome interactions. Chen H, Rosen CE, Gonzalez-Hernandez JA, Song D, Potempa J, Ring AM, Palm NW. Cell. 2023 Jul 6;186(14):3095-3110.e19. doi: 10.1016/j.cell.2023.05.024. Epub 2023 Jun 14. PubMed 37321219.
Backbone
  Vector backbone: pCER206
  Vector type: Mammalian Expression
Growth in bacteria
  Bacterial resistance: Ampicillin, 100 μg/mL
  Growth temperature: 37°C
  Growth strain: DH5alpha
  Copy number: High Copy
Gene/Insert
  Gene/Insert name: EGFP/BC299
  Species: Synthetic
  Insert size (bp): 730
  Promoter: Tet Response Element (TRE)
  Cloning method: Restriction Enzyme; 5′ cloning site BsrGI (not destroyed); 3′ cloning site HindIII (not destroyed)
  Sequencing primers: 5′ Custom primer (GAAGCGCGATCACATGG)
Terms and licenses: Academic/Nonprofit Terms; Industry Terms: Not Available to Industry
How to cite: Salsa-BC299-P4C3 was a gift from Noah Palm (Addgene plasmid # 203140 ; http://n2t.net/addgene:203140 ; RRID:Addgene_203140)
