[The description below was written by a language model from this plasmid's Addgene catalogue record and pLannotate feature annotations shown in this document.]
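Description:
Salsa-BC299-P4C3 is a mammalian expression reporter plasmid built on the pCER206 backbone and belonging to the barcoded reporter set used in PRESTO-Salsa, a highly multiplexed assay for screening GPCR activity. The sequenced plasmid is about 5.1 kb and is propagated in E. coli as a high-copy construct through a ColE1/pUC-type origin, with selection by ampicillin via the β-lactamase gene and its native promoter.

The payload is a synthetic insert of roughly 730 bp, described as EGFP/BC299, placed under a Tet response element promoter and cloned between BsrGI and HindIII sites that both remain intact. The feature table shows a central tetO array that appears to be arranged bidirectionally. On one side, a TRE3G-type promoter fragment leads into the mammalian codon-optimised EGFP coding sequence, followed by a short polylinker remnant where the BC299 barcode presumably sits (it is not annotated separately), and then an SV40 polyadenylation signal that is annotated on the opposite strand. On the other side, a minimal CMV promoter points toward a multiple cloning site fragment, a rabbit β-globin intron, a short β-globin coding remnant and the β-globin poly(A) signal; no coding insert is annotated in this second arm. Small lacI, SV40 large T and aminoglycoside phosphotransferase fragments look like backbone remnants with no evident function.

In use, a tetracycline-controlled transactivator released on receptor activation would be expected to drive TRE transcription. This would produce an EGFP transcript carrying a unique barcode, so that each receptor's activity can be read out by sequencing in a pooled format. The record does not state which receptor is paired with BC299 or what the P4C3 part of the name denotes.
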