Features (pLannotate 1.2.2; 17 found; start..end, strand, type, name):
      2..55      +  CDS            lacI (fragment): lac repressor; lacI; The lac repressor binds to the lac operator to inhibit transcription in E. coli. This inhibition can be relieved by adding lactose or isopropyl-β-D-thiogalactopyranoside (IPTG).
    388..443     -  polyA_signal   β-globin poly(A) signal: rabbit β-globin polyadenylation signal (Gil and Proudfoot, 1987)
    518..640     -  CDS            HBB: HBB_COLGU - Experimental evidence at transcript level: Swiss-Prot protein existence level 2. Involved in oxygen transport from the lung to the various peripheral tissues. From Colobus guereza (Mantled guereza) (Eastern black-and-white colobus monkey).
    644..1216    -  intron         β-globin intron: intron from rabbit β-globin gene
   1312..1343    -  misc_feature   MCS (fragment): pUC18/19 multiple cloning site
   1437..1475    -  promoter       minimal CMV promoter: human cytomegalovirus (CMV) immediate early promoter
   1493..1708    -  protein_bind   tetracycline response element (fragment): contains seven copies of the tetracycline operator tetO tetracycline repressor TetR
   1708..1753    +  promoter       TRE3GV promoter (fragment): 3rd-generation Tet-responsive promoter that can be activated by binding of Tet-On® 3G, optimized for retroviral and lentiviral vectors
   1829..1856    +  misc_feature   MCS (fragment): pBluescript multiple cloning site
   1861..2580    +  CDS            EGFP: the original enhanced GFP (Yang et al., 1996) mammalian codon-optimized
   2590..2613    +  misc_feature   MCS (fragment): pBluescript multiple cloning site
   2627..2761    -  polyA_signal   SV40 poly(A) signal: SV40 polyadenylation signal
   2784..2867    -  CDS            large T antigen (fragment): large T antigen from SV40 (simian virus 40)
   2861..3091    -  CDS            str (fragment): STR_KLEPN - Protein inferred from homology: Swiss-Prot protein existence level 3. The aminoglycoside phosphotransferases achieve inactivation of their antibiotic substrates by phosphorylation. From Klebsiella pneumoniae.
   3210..3314    +  promoter       AmpR promoter: bla
   3315..4175    +  CDS            AmpR: β-lactamase; bla; confers resistance to ampicillin, carbenicillin, and related antibiotics
   4346..4934    +  rep_origin     ori: high-copy-number ColE1/pMB1/pBR322/pUC origin of replication
>Addgene plasmid #203140 | Salsa-BC299-P4C3 | addgene full sequence | sequence record 421482 | Addgene NGS Result
AGCGCCCAATACGCAAACCGCCTCTCCCCGCGCGTTGGCCGATTCATTAATGCAGTCGAGGGATCTCCAT
AAGAGAAGAGGGACAGCTATGACTGGGAGTAGTCAGGAGAGGAGGAAAAATCTGGCTAGTAAAACATGTA
AGGAAAATTTTAGGGATGTTAAAGAAAAAAATAACACAAAACAAAATATAAAAAAAATCTAACCTCAAGT
CAAGGCTTTTCTATGGAATAAGGAATGGACAGCAGGGGGCTGTTTCATATACTGATGACCTCTTTATAGC
CAACCTTTGTTCATGGCAGCCAGCATATGGGCATATGTTGCCAAACTCTAAACCAAATACTCATTCTGAT
GTTTTAAATGATTTGCCCTCCCATATGTCCTTCCGAGTGAGAGACACAAAAAATTCCAACACACTATTGC
AATGAAAATAAATTTCCTTTATTAGCCAGAAGTCAGATGCTCAAGGGGCTTCATGATGTCCCCATAATTT
TTGGCAGAGGGAAAAAGATCGATCTCAGTGGTATTTGTGAGCCAGGGCATTGGCCACACCAGCCACCACC
TTCTGATAGGCAGCCTGCACCTGAGGAGTGAATTCTTTGCCAAAATGATGAGACAGCACAACAACCAGCA
CGTTGCCCAGGAGCTGTAGGAAAGAGAAGAAGGCATGAACATGGTTAGCAGAGGGGCCCGGTTTGGACTC
AGAGTATTTTATCCTCATCTCAAACAGTGTATATCATTGTAACCATAAAGAGAAAGGCAGGATGATGACC
AGGGTGTAGTTGTTTCTACCAATAAGAATATTTCCACGCCAGCCAGAATTTATATGCAGAAATATTCTAC
CTTATCATTTAATTATAACAATTGTTCTCTAAAACTGTGCTGAAGTACAATATAATATACCCTGATTGCC
TTGAAAAAAAAGTGATTAGAGAAAGTACTTACAATCTGACAAATAAACAAAAGTGAATTTAAAAATTCGT
TACAAATGCAAGCTAAAGTTTAACGAAAAAGTTACAGAAAATGAAAAGAAAATAAGAGGAGACAATGGTT
GTCAACAGAGTAGAAAGTGAAAGAAACAAAATTATCATGAGGGTCCATGGTGATACAAGGGACATCTTCC
CATTCTAAACAACACCCTGAAAACTTTGCCCCCTCCATATAACATGAATTTTACAATAGCGAAAAAGAAA
GAACAATCAAGGGTCCCCAAACTCACCCTGAAGTTCTCAGCTCTAGAGATATCGTCGAGGCCGCGCTAGC
GTTTAAACTGTCGACCTTAATTAAGAGATCTGCTCGAGGCGCGTCAGCTGACTAGAGGATCCCCGGGTAC
CGAGCTCGAATTCGGGGCCGCGGAGGCTGGATCGGTCCCGGTGTCTTCTATGGAGGTCAAAACAGCGTGG
ATGGCGTCTCCAGGCGATCTGACGGTTCACTAAACGAGCTCTGCTTATATAGGCCTCCCACCGTACACGC
CTACCTCGACCCGGGTACCGAGCTCGACTTTCACTTTTCTCTATCACTGATAGGGAGTGGTAAACTCGAC
TTTCACTTTTCTCTATCACTGATAGGGAGTGGTAAACTCGACTTTCACTTTTCTCTATCACTGATAGGGA
GTGGTAAACTCGACTTTCACTTTTCTCTATCACTGATAGGGAGTGGTAAACTCGACTTTCACTTTTCTCT
ATCACTGATAGGGAGTGGTAAACTCGACCTATATAAGCAGAGCTCGTTTAGTGAACCGTCAGATCGCCTG
GAGACGCCATCCACGCTGTTTTGACCTCCATAGAAGACACCGGGACCGATCCAGCCTCCGCGGCCCCGAA
TTCCTGCAGCGGCCGCTCTAGAACTAGTGGATCCCCGCGGATGGTGAGCAAGGGCGAGGAGCTGTTCACC
GGGGTGGTGCCCATCCTGGTCGAGCTGGACGGCGACGTAAACGGCCACAAGTTCAGCGTGTCCGGCGAGG
GCGAGGGCGATGCCACCTACGGCAAGCTGACCCTGAAGTTCATCTGCACCACCGGCAAGCTGCCCGTGCC
CTGGCCCACCCTCGTGACCACCCTGACCTACGGCGTGCAGTGCTTCAGCCGCTACCCCGACCACATGAAG
CAGCACGACTTCTTCAAGTCCGCCATGCCCGAAGGCTACGTCCAGGAGCGCACCATCTTCTTCAAGGACG
ACGGCAACTACAAGACCCGCGCCGAGGTGAAGTTCGAGGGCGACACCCTGGTGAACCGCATCGAGCTGAA
GGGCATCGACTTCAAGGAGGACGGCAACATCCTGGGGCACAAGCTGGAGTACAACTACAACAGCCACAAC
GTCTATATCATGGCCGACAAGCAGAAGAACGGCATCAAGGTGAACTTCAAGATCCGCCACAACATCGAGG
ACGGCAGCGTGCAGCTCGCCGACCACTACCAGCAGAACACCCCCATCGGCGACGGCCCCGTGCTGCTGCC
CGACAACCACTACCTGAGCACCCAGTCCGCCCTGAGCAAAGACCCCAACGAGAAGCGCGATCACATGGTC
CTGCTGGAGTTCGTGACCGCCGCCGGGATCACTCTCGGCATGGACGAGCTGTACAAGTAAGTGGTACACG
GAATTCGATATCAAGCTTGTCGACCTAGTTCTAGAGGATCCAGACATGATAAGATACATTGATGAGTTTG
GACAAACCACAACTAGAATGCAGTGAAAAAAATGCTTTATTTGTGAAATTTGTGATGCTATTGCTTTATT
TGTAACCATTATAAGCTGCAATAAACAAGTTAACAACAACAATTGCATTCATTTTATGTTTCAGGTTCAG
GGGGAGGTGTGGGAGGTTTTTTAAAGCAAGTAAAACCTCTACAAATGTGGTATGGCTGATTATGATCCTG
CAAGCCTCGTCGTCCTGGCCGGACCACGCTATCTGTGCAAGGTCCCCGGCCCCGGACGCGCGCTCCATGA
GCAGAGCGCCCGCCGCCGAGGCGAAGACTCGGGCGGCGCCCTGCCCGTCCCACCAGGTCAACAGGCGGTA
ACCGGCCTCTTCATCGGGAATGCGCGCGACCTTCAGCATCGCCGGCATGTCCCCCTGGCGGACGGGAAGT
ATCCAGCTCGACCAAGCTGGCCGCGTCGAGTGAAGACGAAAGGGCCTCGTGATACGCCTATTTTTATAGG
TTAATGTCATGATAATAATGGTTTCTTAGACGTCAGGTGGCACTTTTCGGGGAAATGTGCGCGGAACCCC
TATTTGTTTATTTTTCTAAATACATTCAAATATGTATCCGCTCATGAGACAATAACCCTGATAAATGCTT
CAATAATATTGAAAAAGGAAGAGTATGAGTATTCAACATTTCCGTGTCGCCCTTATTCCCTTTTTTGCGG
CATTTTGCCTTCCTGTTTTTGCTCACCCAGAAACGCTGGTGAAAGTAAAAGATGCTGAAGATCAGTTGGG
TGCACGAGTGGGTTACATCGAACTGGATCTCAACAGCGGTAAGATCCTTGAGAGTTTTCGCCCCGAAGAA
CGTTTTCCAATGATGAGCACTTTTAAAGTTCTGCTATGTGGCGCGGTATTATCCCGTGTTGACGCCGGGC
AAGAGCAACTCGGTCGCCGCATACACTATTCTCAGAATGACTTGGTTGAGTACTCACCAGTCACAGAAAA
GCATCTTACGGATGGCATGACAGTAAGAGAATTATGCAGTGCTGCCATAACCATGAGTGATAACACTGCG
GCCAACTTACTTCTGACAACGATCGGAGGACCGAAGGAGCTAACCGCTTTTTTGCACAACATGGGGGATC
ATGTAACTCGCCTTGATCGTTGGGAACCGGAGCTGAATGAAGCCATACCAAACGACGAGCGTGACACCAC
GATGCCTGTAGCAATGGCAACAACGTTGCGCAAACTATTAACTGGCGAACTACTTACTCTAGCTTCCCGG
CAACAATTAATAGACTGGATGGAGGCGGATAAAGTTGCAGGACCACTTCTGCGCTCGGCCCTTCCGGCTG
GCTGGTTTATTGCTGATAAATCTGGAGCCGGTGAGCGTGGGTCTCGCGGTATCATTGCAGCACTGGGGCC
AGATGGTAAGCCCTCCCGTATCGTAGTTATCTACACGACGGGGAGTCAGGCAACTATGGATGAACGAAAT
AGACAGATCGCTGAGATAGGTGCCTCACTGATTAAGCATTGGTAACTGTCAGACCAAGTTTACTCATATA
TACTTTAGATTGATTTAAAACTTCATTTTTAATTTAAAAGGATCTAGGTGAAGATCCTTTTTGATAATCT
CATGACCAAAATCCCTTAACGTGAGTTTTCGTTCCACTGAGCGTCAGACCCCGTAGAAAAGATCAAAGGA
TCTTCTTGAGATCCTTTTTTTCTGCGCGTAATCTGCTGCTTGCAAACAAAAAAACCACCGCTACCAGCGG
TGGTTTGTTTGCCGGATCAAGAGCTACCAACTCTTTTTCCGAAGGTAACTGGCTTCAGCAGAGCGCAGAT
ACCAAATACTGTTCTTCTAGTGTAGCCGTAGTTAGGCCACCACTTCAAGAACTCTGTAGCACCGCCTACA
TACCTCGCTCTGCTAATCCTGTTACCAGTGGCTGCTGCCAGTGGCGATAAGTCGTGTCTTACCGGGTTGG
ACTCAAGACGATAGTTACCGGATAAGGCGCAGCGGTCGGGCTGAACGGGGGGTTCGTGCACACAGCCCAG
CTTGGAGCGAACGACCTACACCGAACTGAGATACCTACAGCGTGAGCTATGAGAAAGCGCCACGCTTCCC
GAAGGGAGAAAGGCGGACAGGTATCCGGTAAGCGGCAGGGTCGGAACAGGAGAGCGCACGAGGGAGCTTC
CAGGGGGAAACGCCTGGTATCTTTATAGTCCTGTCGGGTTTCGCCACCTCTGACTTGAGCGTCGATTTTT
GTGATGCTCGTCAGGGGGGCGGAGCCTATGGAAAAACGCCAGCAACGCGGCCTTTTTACGGTTCCTGGCC
TTTTGCTGGCCTTTTGCTCACATGTTCTTTCCTGCGTTATCCCCTGATTCTGTGGATAACCGTATTACCG
CCTTTGAGTGAGCTGATACCGCTCGCCGCAGCCGAACGACCGAGCGCAGCGAGTCAGTGAGCGAGGAAGC
GGAAG
