>Addgene plasmid #203140 | Salsa-BC299-P4C3 | depositor partial sequence | sequence record 394013 | BC299
GTGGTACACG
